Addgene plasmid #170964: EF1A_Hygro_P2A_RUNX1_N112S_Barcode
Purpose: Overexpression of RUNX1 N112S mutant protein.
Depositing lab: Prashant Mali. Depositing organization: University of California, San Diego (UCSD). Publication: Interface-guided phenotyping of coding variants in the transcription factor RUNX1. Ozturk K, Panwala R, Sheen J, Ford K, Jayne N, Portell A, Zhang DE, Hutter S, Haferlach T, Ideker T, Mali P, Carter H. Cell Rep. 2024 Jul 4;43(7):114436. doi: 10.1016/j.celrep.2024.114436. PubMed 38968069.
Backbone
  Vector backbone: EF1a_mCherry_P2A_Hygro_Barcode
  Backbone manufacturer: Prashant Mali (Addgene #120426)
  Backbone size w/o insert (bp): 9508
  Vector type: Mammalian Expression, Lentiviral
  Selectable markers: Hygromycin
Growth in bacteria
  Bacterial resistance: Ampicillin, 100 μg/mL
  Growth temperature: 37°C
  Growth strain: NEB Stable
  Copy number: High Copy
Gene/Insert
  Gene/Insert name: RUNX1 (alt name: AML1)
  Species: H. sapiens (human)
  Insert size (bp): 1359
  Mutation: N112S
  Entrez Gene: RUNX1 (a.k.a. AML1, AML1-EVI-1, AMLCR1, CBF2alpha, CBFA2, EVI-1, PEBP2aB, PEBP2alpha)
  Promoter: Ef1A
  Cloning method: Gibson Cloning
  Sequencing primers: 5′ CTGTGTAGAAGTACTCGCCGATAGTG; 3′ TCTTGTCTTCGTTGGGAGTG
Terms and licenses: Academic/Nonprofit Terms; Industry Terms: Not Available to Industry
Depositor comments: Please visit https://doi.org/10.1101/2023.08.03.551876 for bioRxiv preprint.
How to cite: EF1A_Hygro_P2A_RUNX1_N112S_Barcode was a gift from Prashant Mali (Addgene plasmid # 170964 ; http://n2t.net/addgene:170964 ; RRID:Addgene_170964)
