[The description below was written by a language model from this plasmid's Addgene catalogue record and pLannotate feature annotations shown in this document.]
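Description:
EF1A_Hygro_P2A_RUNX1_N112S_Barcode is a lentiviral mammalian expression plasmid for overexpressing the N112S point mutant of human RUNX1 (AML1). It was built by Gibson cloning into the EF1a_mCherry_P2A_Hygro_Barcode backbone. In bacteria it replicates from a high-copy ColE1/pUC-type origin and is selected with ampicillin through the AmpR β-lactamase gene. An f1 origin and an SV40/EM7-driven BleoR (Zeocin resistance) cassette lie outside the viral region.

The transfer cassette follows a third-generation-style layout. A CMV enhancer/promoter is fused to a truncated HIV-1 5' LTR and drives transcription of the genomic RNA in packaging cells. It is followed by the Ψ packaging signal with a gag fragment, the Rev response element for Rev-dependent nuclear export, and the cPPT/CTS, which aids nuclear import of the reverse-transcribed genome. Within this region, the human EF-1α promoter drives a single open reading frame arrangement in which the hygromycin phosphotransferase gene (hph) precedes the 1,359 bp RUNX1 coding sequence. The plasmid name indicates that a P2A self-cleaving peptide links the two, although the feature table does not annotate it in the short gap between them. Hygromycin selection of transduced cells should therefore enrich for cells that also produce the mutant transcription factor. Downstream lie a nef fragment, a loxP site, the truncated 3' LTR and a bGH polyadenylation signal. No WPRE is annotated.

The name also refers to a barcode, which is not annotated and whose position the record does not state. Such a barcode is consistent with tracking individual variants in pooled experiments. The associated study concerns phenotyping of RUNX1 coding variants.
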