Features (pLannotate 1.2.2; 33 found; start..end, strand, type, name):
    196..784     -  rep_origin     ori: high-copy-number ColE1/pMB1/pBR322/pUC origin of replication
    955..1815    -  CDS            AmpR: β-lactamase; bla; confers resistance to ampicillin, carbenicillin, and related antibiotics
   1816..1920    -  promoter       AmpR promoter: bla
   1979..2031    -  misc_feature   bom (fragment): basis of mobility region from pBR322
   2186..2565    +  enhancer       CMV enhancer: human cytomegalovirus immediate early enhancer
   2566..2765    +  promoter       CMV promoter: human cytomegalovirus (CMV) immediate early promoter
   2783..2963    +  LTR            5' LTR (truncated): truncated 5' long terminal repeat (LTR) from HIV-1
   3010..3135    +  misc_feature   HIV-1 Ψ: packaging signal of human immunodeficiency virus type 1
   3119..3482    +  CDS            HIV-1 gag (fragment): gag protein from human immunodeficiency virus 1; gag
   3628..3861    +  misc_feature   RRE: The Rev response element (RRE) of HIV-1 allows for Rev-dependent mRNA export from the nucleus to the cytoplasm.
   4238..4338    +  CDS            Rev (fragment): human immunodeficiency virus 1 (HIV-1) Rev protein; rev; enhances nuclear export of unspliced and incompletely spliced viral mRNAs
   4388..4505    +  misc_feature   cPPT/CTS: central polypurine tract and central termination sequence of HIV-1
   4568..4634    +  CDS            small t antigen (fragment): SV40 (simian virus 40) small t antigen
   4641..5819    +  promoter       EF-1α promoter: strong constitutive promoter for human elongation factor EF-1α
   5836..5854    +  promoter       T7 promoter: promoter for bacteriophage T7 RNA polymerase
   5874..5910    -  misc_feature   MCS (fragment): pBluescript multiple cloning site
   5918..6940    +  CDS            hph: KHYB_ECOLX - Experimental evidence at protein level: Swiss-Prot protein existence level 1. The aminoglycoside phosphotransferases achieve inactivation of their antibiotic substrates by phosphorylation. Only phosphorylates hygromycin and closely related compounds such as demethyl analogs and destomycin. From Escherichia coli.
   7007..8365    +  CDS            RUNX1: RUNX1_HUMAN - Also known as AML1, CBFA2. Experimental evidence at protein level: Swiss-Prot protein existence level 1. Isoform AML-1L interferes with the transactivation activity of RUNX1. From Homo sapiens (Human).
   8449..8562    +  CDS            nef (fragment): NEF_HV1LA - Experimental evidence at protein level: Swiss-Prot protein existence level 1. Extracellular Nef protein targets CD4(+) T-lymphocytes for apoptosis by interacting with CXCR4 surface receptors. From Human immunodeficiency virus type 1 group M subtype B (isolate Lai) (HIV-1).
   8560..8593    +  protein_bind   loxP: Cre-mediated recombination occurs in the 8-bp core sequence (GCATACAT). Cre recombinase
   8618..8798    +  LTR            5' LTR (truncated): truncated 5' long terminal repeat (LTR) from HIV-1
   8830..9054    +  polyA_signal   bGH poly(A) signal: bovine growth hormone polyadenylation signal
   9058..9079    +  promoter       SV40 promoter (fragment): SV40 enhancer and early promoter
   9100..9528    +  rep_origin     f1 ori (sequence partly withheld): f1 bacteriophage origin of replication; arrow indicates direction of (+) strand synthesis
   9542..9871    +  promoter       SV40 promoter: SV40 enhancer and early promoter
   9919..9966    +  promoter       EM7 promoter: synthetic bacterial promoter&nbsp
   9985..10359   +  CDS            BleoR: antibiotic-binding protein; Sh ble from Streptoalloteichus hindustanus; confers resistance to bleomycin, phleomycin, and Zeocin™
  10369..10494   +  CDS            ble (fragment): BLE_KLEPN - Experimental evidence at protein level: Swiss-Prot protein existence level 1. Binding protein with a strong affinity to the bleomycin family of antibiotics. Binds to CL990; an antimitotic-antibiotic compound. From Klebsiella pneumoniae.
  10489..10610   +  polyA_signal   SV40 poly(A) signal: SV40 polyadenylation signal
  10681..10703   -  protein_bind   lac operator (fragment): The lac repressor binds to the lac operator to inhibit transcription in E. coli. This inhibition can be relieved by adding lactose or isopropyl-β-D-thiogalactopyranoside (IPTG). lac repressor encoded by lacI
  10707..10737   -  promoter       lac promoter: promoter for the E. coli lac operon
  10752..10773   -  protein_bind   CAP binding site: CAP binding activates transcription in the presence of cAMP. E. coli catabolite activator protein
  10786..13      -  CDS            lacI (fragment) (across the origin): lac repressor; lacI; The lac repressor binds to the lac operator to inhibit transcription in E. coli. This inhibition can be relieved by adding lactose or isopropyl-β-D-thiogalactopyranoside (IPTG).
>Addgene plasmid #170964 | EF1A_Hygro_P2A_RUNX1_N112S_Barcode | addgene full sequence | sequence record 336094 | Addgene NGS Result
GCGTATTGGGCGCTCTTCCGCTTCCTCGCTCACTGACTCGCTGCGCTCGGTCGTTCGGCTGCGGCGAGCG
GTATCAGCTCACTCAAAGGCGGTAATACGGTTATCCACAGAATCAGGGGATAACGCAGGAAAGAACATGT
GAGCAAAAGGCCAGCAAAAGGCCAGGAACCGTAAAAAGGCCGCGTTGCTGGCGTTTTTCCATAGGCTCCG
CCCCCCTGACGAGCATCACAAAAATCGACGCTCAAGTCAGAGGTGGCGAAACCCGACAGGACTATAAAGA
TACCAGGCGTTTCCCCCTGGAAGCTCCCTCGTGCGCTCTCCTGTTCCGACCCTGCCGCTTACCGGATACC
TGTCCGCCTTTCTCCCTTCGGGAAGCGTGGCGCTTTCTCATAGCTCACGCTGTAGGTATCTCAGTTCGGT
GTAGGTCGTTCGCTCCAAGCTGGGCTGTGTGCACGAACCCCCCGTTCAGCCCGACCGCTGCGCCTTATCC
GGTAACTATCGTCTTGAGTCCAACCCGGTAAGACACGACTTATCGCCACTGGCAGCAGCCACTGGTAACA
GGATTAGCAGAGCGAGGTATGTAGGCGGTGCTACAGAGTTCTTGAAGTGGTGGCCTAACTACGGCTACAC
TAGAAGAACAGTATTTGGTATCTGCGCTCTGCTGAAGCCAGTTACCTTCGGAAAAAGAGTTGGTAGCTCT
TGATCCGGCAAACAAACCACCGCTGGTAGCGGTGGTTTTTTTGTTTGCAAGCAGCAGATTACGCGCAGAA
AAAAAGGATCTCAAGAAGATCCTTTGATCTTTTCTACGGGGTCTGACGCTCAGTGGAACGAAAACTCACG
TTAAGGGATTTTGGTCATGAGATTATCAAAAAGGATCTTCACCTAGATCCTTTTAAATTAAAAATGAAGT
TTTAAATCAATCTAAAGTATATATGAGTAAACTTGGTCTGACAGTTACCAATGCTTAATCAGTGAGGCAC
CTATCTCAGCGATCTGTCTATTTCGTTCATCCATAGTTGCCTGACTCCCCGTCGTGTAGATAACTACGAT
ACGGGAGGGCTTACCATCTGGCCCCAGTGCTGCAATGATACCGCGAGACCCACGCTCACCGGCTCCAGAT
TTATCAGCAATAAACCAGCCAGCCGGAAGGGCCGAGCGCAGAAGTGGTCCTGCAACTTTATCCGCCTCCA
TCCAGTCTATTAATTGTTGCCGGGAAGCTAGAGTAAGTAGTTCGCCAGTTAATAGTTTGCGCAACGTTGT
TGCCATTGCTACAGGCATCGTGGTGTCACGCTCGTCGTTTGGTATGGCTTCATTCAGCTCCGGTTCCCAA
CGATCAAGGCGAGTTACATGATCCCCCATGTTGTGCAAAAAAGCGGTTAGCTCCTTCGGTCCTCCGATCG
TTGTCAGAAGTAAGTTGGCCGCAGTGTTATCACTCATGGTTATGGCAGCACTGCATAATTCTCTTACTGT
CATGCCATCCGTAAGATGCTTTTCTGTGACTGGTGAGTACTCAACCAAGTCATTCTGAGAATAGTGTATG
CGGCGACCGAGTTGCTCTTGCCCGGCGTCAATACGGGATAATACCGCGCCACATAGCAGAACTTTAAAAG
TGCTCATCATTGGAAAACGTTCTTCGGGGCGAAAACTCTCAAGGATCTTACCGCTGTTGAGATCCAGTTC
GATGTAACCCACTCGTGCACCCAACTGATCTTCAGCATCTTTTACTTTCACCAGCGTTTCTGGGTGAGCA
AAAACAGGAAGGCAAAATGCCGCAAAAAAGGGAATAAGGGCGACACGGAAATGTTGAATACTCATACTCT
TCCTTTTTCAATATTATTGAAGCATTTATCAGGGTTATTGTCTCATGAGCGGATACATATTTGAATGTAT
TTAGAAAAATAAACAAATAGGGGTTCCGCGCACATTTCCCCGAAAAGTGCCACCTGACGTCGACGGATCG
GGAGATCTCCCGATCCCCTATGGTGCACTCTCAGTACAATCTGCTCTGATGCCGCATAGTTAAGCCAGTA
TCTGCTCCCTGCTTGTGTGTTGGAGGTCGCTGAGTAGTGCGCGAGCAAAATTTAAGCTACAACAAGGCAA
GGCTTGACCGACAATTGCATGAAGAATCTGCTTAGGGTTAGGCGTTTTGCGCTGCTTCGCGATGTACGGG
CCAGATATACGCGTTGACATTGATTATTGACTAGTTATTAATAGTAATCAATTACGGGGTCATTAGTTCA
TAGCCCATATATGGAGTTCCGCGTTACATAACTTACGGTAAATGGCCCGCCTGGCTGACCGCCCAACGAC
CCCCGCCCATTGACGTCAATAATGACGTATGTTCCCATAGTAACGCCAATAGGGACTTTCCATTGACGTC
AATGGGTGGAGTATTTACGGTAAACTGCCCACTTGGCAGTACATCAAGTGTATCATATGCCAAGTACGCC
CCCTATTGACGTCAATGACGGTAAATGGCCCGCCTGGCATTATGCCCAGTACATGACCTTATGGGACTTT
CCTACTTGGCAGTACATCTACGTATTAGTCATCGCTATTACCATGGTGATGCGGTTTTGGCAGTACATCA
ATGGGCGTGGATAGCGGTTTGACTCACGGGGATTTCCAAGTCTCCACCCCATTGACGTCAATGGGAGTTT
GTTTTGGCACCAAAATCAACGGGACTTTCCAAAATGTCGTAACAACTCCGCCCCATTGACGCAAATGGGC
GGTAGGCGTGTACGGTGGGAGGTCTATATAAGCAGCGCGTTTTGCCTGTACTGGGTCTCTCTGGTTAGAC
CAGATCTGAGCCTGGGAGCTCTCTGGCTAACTAGGGAACCCACTGCTTAAGCCTCAATAAAGCTTGCCTT
GAGTGCTTCAAGTAGTGTGTGCCCGTCTGTTGTGTGACTCTGGTAACTAGAGATCCCTCAGACCCTTTTA
GTCAGTGTGGAAAATCTCTAGCAGTGGCGCCCGAACAGGGACTTGAAAGCGAAAGGGAAACCAGAGGAGC
TCTCTCGACGCAGGACTCGGCTTGCTGAAGCGCGCACGGCAAGAGGCGAGGGGCGGCGACTGGTGAGTAC
GCCAAAAATTTTGACTAGCGGAGGCTAGAAGGAGAGAGATGGGTGCGAGAGCGTCAGTATTAAGCGGGGG
AGAATTAGATCGCGATGGGAAAAAATTCGGTTAAGGCCAGGGGGAAAGAAAAAATATAAATTAAAACATA
TAGTATGGGCAAGCAGGGAGCTAGAACGATTCGCAGTTAATCCTGGCCTGTTAGAAACATCAGAAGGCTG
TAGACAAATACTGGGACAGCTACAACCATCCCTTCAGACAGGATCAGAAGAACTTAGATCATTATATAAT
ACAGTAGCAACCCTCTATTGTGTGCATCAAAGGATAGAGATAAAAGACACCAAGGAAGCTTTAGACAAGA
TAGAGGAAGAGCAAAACAAAAGTAAGACCACCGCACAGCAAGCGGCCGCTGATCTTCAGACCTGGAGGAG
GAGATATGAGGGACAATTGGAGAAGTGAATTATATAAATATAAAGTAGTAAAAATTGAACCATTAGGAGT
AGCACCCACCAAGGCAAAGAGAAGAGTGGTGCAGAGAGAAAAAAGAGCAGTGGGAATAGGAGCTTTGTTC
CTTGGGTTCTTGGGAGCAGCAGGAAGCACTATGGGCGCAGCGTCAATGACGCTGACGGTACAGGCCAGAC
AATTATTGTCTGGTATAGTGCAGCAGCAGAACAATTTGCTGAGGGCTATTGAGGCGCAACAGCATCTGTT
GCAACTCACAGTCTGGGGCATCAAGCAGCTCCAGGCAAGAATCCTGGCTGTGGAAAGATACCTAAAGGAT
CAACAGCTCCTGGGGATTTGGGGTTGCTCTGGAAAACTCATTTGCACCACTGCTGTGCCTTGGAATGCTA
GTTGGAGTAATAAATCTCTGGAACAGATTTGGAATCACACGACCTGGATGGAGTGGGACAGAGAAATTAA
CAATTACACAAGCTTAATACACTCCTTAATTGAAGAATCGCAAAACCAGCAAGAAAAGAATGAACAAGAA
TTATTGGAATTAGATAAATGGGCAAGTTTGTGGAATTGGTTTAACATAACAAATTGGCTGTGGTATATAA
AATTATTCATAATGATAGTAGGAGGCTTGGTAGGTTTAAGAATAGTTTTTGCTGTACTTTCTATAGTGAA
TAGAGTTAGGCAGGGATATTCACCATTATCGTTTCAGACCCACCTCCCAACCCCGAGGGGACCCGACAGG
CCCGAAGGAATAGAAGAAGAAGGTGGAGAGAGAGACAGAGACAGATCCATTCGATTAGTGAACGGATCGG
CACTGCGTGCGCCAATTCTGCAGACAAATGGCAGTATTCATCCACAATTTTAAAAGAAAAGGGGGGATTG
GGGGGTACAGTGCAGGGGAAAGAATAGTAGACATAATAGCAACAGACATACAAACTAAAGAATTACAAAA
ACAAATTACAAAAATTCAAAATTTTCGGGTTTATTACAGGGACAGCAGAGATCCAGTTTGGTTAATTAAT
CGATAAGCTTTGCAAAGATGGATAAAGTTTTAAACAGAGAGGAATCTTTGCAGCTAATGGACCTTCTAGG
TCTTGAAAGGAGTGGGAATTGGCTCCGGTGCCCGTCAGTGGGCAGAGCGCACATCGCCCACAGTCCCCGA
GAAGTTGGGGGGAGGGGTCGGCAATTGAACCGGTGCCTAGAGAAGGTGGCGCGGGGTAAACTGGGAAAGT
GATGTCGTGTACTGGCTCCGCCTTTTTCCCGAGGGTGGGGGAGAACCGTATATAAGTGCAGTAGTCGCCG
TGAACGTTCTTTTTCGCAACGGGTTTGCCGCCAGAACACAGGTAAGTGCCGTGTGTGGTTCCCGCGGGCC
TGGCCTCTTTACGGGTTATGGCCCTTGCGTGCCTTGAATTACTTCCACCTGGCTGCAGTACGTGATTCTT
GATCCCGAGCTTCGGGTTGGAAGTGGGTGGGAGAGTTCGAGGCCTTGCGCTTAAGGAGCCCCTTCGCCTC
GTGCTTGAGTTGAGGCCTGGCCTGGGCGCTGGGGCCGCCGCGTGCGAATCTGGTGGCACCTTCGCGCCTG
TCTCGCTGCTTTCGATAAGTCTCTAGCCATTTAAAATTTTTGATGACCTGCTGCGACGCTTTTTTTCTGG
CAAGATAGTCTTGTAAATGCGGGCCAAGATCTGCACACTGGTATTTCGGTTTTTGGGGCCGCGGGCGGCG
ACGGGGCCCGTGCGTCCCAGCGCACATGTTCGGCGAGGCGGGGCCTGCGAGCGCGGCCACCGAGAATCGG
ACGGGGGTAGTCTCAAGCTGGCCGGCCTGCTCTGGTGCCTGGCCTCGCGCCGCCGTGTATCGCCCCGCCC
TGGGCGGCAAGGCTGGCCCGGTCGGCACCAGTTGCGTGAGCGGAAAGATGGCCGCTTCCCGGCCCTGCTG
CAGGGAGCTCAAAATGGAGGACGCGGCGCTCGGGAGAGCGGGCGGGTGAGTCACCCACACAAAGGAAAAG
GGCCTTTCCGTCCTCAGCCGTCGCTTCATGTGACTCCACGGAGTACCGGGCGCCGTCCAGGCACCTCGAT
TAGTTCTCGAGCTTTTGGAGTACGTCGTCTTTAGGTTGGGGGGAGGGGTTTTATGCGATGGAGTTTCCCC
ACACTGAGTGGGTGGAGACTGAAGTTAGGCCAGCTTGGCACTTGATGTAATTCTCCTTGGAATTTGCCCT
TTTTGAGTTTGGATCTTGGTTCATTCTCAAGCCTCAGACAGTGGTTCAAAGTTTTTTTCTTCCATTTCAG
GTGTCGTGAGGAATTAGCTTGGTACTAATACGACTCACTATAGGGAGACCCAAGCTGGCTAGGTAAGCTT
GATATCGAATTCCTGCAGCCCGGGGGATCCCGCCACCATGAAAAAGCCTGAACTCACCGCGACGTCTGTC
GAGAAGTTTCTGATCGAAAAGTTCGACAGCGTCTCCGACCTGATGCAGCTCTCGGAGGGCGAAGAATCTC
GTGCTTTCAGCTTCGATGTAGGAGGGCGTGGATATGTCCTGCGGGTAAATAGCTGCGCCGATGGTTTCTA
CAAAGATCGTTATGTTTATCGGCACTTTGCATCGGCCGCGCTCCCGATTCCGGAAGTGCTTGACATTGGG
GAATTCAGCGAGAGCCTGACCTATTGCATCTCCCGCCGTGCACAGGGTGTCACGTTGCAAGACCTGCCTG
AAACCGAACTGCCCGCTGTTCTGCAGCCGGTCGCGGAGGCCATGGATGCGATCGCTGCGGCCGATCTTAG
CCAGACGAGCGGGTTCGGCCCATTCGGACCGCAAGGAATCGGTCAATACACTACATGGCGTGATTTCATA
TGCGCGATTGCTGATCCCCATGTGTATCACTGGCAAACTGTGATGGACGACACCGTCAGTGCGTCCGTCG
CGCAGGCTCTCGATGAGCTGATGCTTTGGGCCGAGGACTGCCCCGAAGTCCGGCACCTCGTGCACGCGGA
TTTCGGCTCCAACAATGTCCTGACGGACAATGGCCGCATAACAGCGGTCATTGACTGGAGCGAGGCGATG
TTCGGGGATTCCCAATACGAGGTCGCCAACATCTTCTTCTGGAGGCCGTGGTTGGCTTGTATGGAGCAGC
AGACGCGCTACTTCGAGCGGAGGCATCCGGAGCTTGCAGGATCGCCGCGGCTCCGGGCGTATATGCTCCG
CATTGGTCTTGACCAACTCTATCAGAGCTTGGTTGACGGCAATTTCGATGATGCAGCTTGGGCGCAGGGT
CGATGCGACGCAATCGTCCGATCCGGAGCCGGGACTGTCGGGCGTACACAAATCGCCCGCAGAAGCGCGG
CCGTCTGGACCGATGGCTGTGTAGAAGTACTCGCCGATAGTGGAAACCGACGCCCCAGCACTCGTCCGAG
GGCAAAGGAAGGATCCGGCGCAACAAACTTCTCTCTGCTGAAACAAGCCGGAGATGTCGAAGAGAATCCT
GGACCGATGCGTATCCCCGTAGATGCCAGCACGAGCCGCCGCTTCACGCCGCCTTCCACCGCGCTGAGCC
CAGGCAAGATGAGCGAGGCGTTGCCGCTGGGCGCCCCGGACGCCGGCGCTGCCCTGGCCGGCAAGCTGAG
GAGCGGCGACCGCAGCATGGTGGAGGTGCTGGCCGACCACCCGGGCGAGCTGGTGCGCACCGACAGCCCC
AACTTCCTCTGCTCCGTGCTGCCTACGCACTGGCGCTGCAACAAGACCCTGCCCATCGCTTTCAAGGTGG
TGGCCCTAGGGGATGTTCCAGATGGCACTCTGGTCACTGTGATGGCTGGCAATGATGAAAGCTACTCGGC
TGAGCTGAGAAATGCTACCGCAGCCATGAAGAACCAGGTTGCAAGATTTAATGACCTCAGGTTTGTCGGT
CGAAGTGGAAGAGGGAAAAGCTTCACTCTGACCATCACTGTCTTCACAAACCCACCGCAAGTCGCCACCT
ACCACAGAGCCATCAAAATCACAGTGGATGGGCCCCGAGAACCTCGAAGACATCGGCAGAAACTAGATGA
TCAGACCAAGCCCGGGAGCTTGTCCTTTTCCGAGCGGCTCAGTGAACTGGAGCAGCTGCGGCGCACAGCC
ATGAGGGTCAGCCCACACCACCCAGCCCCCACGCCCAACCCTCGTGCCTCCCTGAACCACTCCACTGCCT
TTAACCCTCAGCCTCAGAGTCAGATGCAGGATACAAGGCAGATCCAACCATCCCCACCGTGGTCCTACGA
TCAGTCCTACCAATACCTGGGATCCATTGCCTCTCCTTCTGTGCACCCAGCAACGCCCATTTCACCTGGA
CGTGCCAGCGGCATGACAACCCTCTCTGCAGAACTTTCCAGTCGACTCTCAACGGCACCCGACCTGACAG
CGTTCAGCGACCCGCGCCAGTTCCCCGCGCTGCCCTCCATCTCCGACCCCCGCATGCACTATCCAGGCGC
CTTCACCTACTCCCCGACGCCGGTCACCTCGGGCATCGGCATCGGCATGTCGGCCATGGGCTCGGCCACG
CGCTACCACACCTACCTGCCGCCGCCCTACCCCGGCTCGTCGCAAGCGCAGGGAGGCCCGTTCCAAGCCA
GCTCGCCCTCCTACCACCTGTACTACGGCGCCTCGGCCGGCTCCTACCAGTTCTCCATGGTGGGCGGCGA
GCGCTCGCCGCCGCGCATCCTGCCGCCCTGCACCAACGCCTCCACCGGCTCCGCGCTGCTCAACCCCAGC
CTCCCGAACCAGAGCGACGTGGTGGAGGCCGAGGGCAGCCACAGCAACTCCCCCACCAACATGGCGCCCT
CCGCGCGCCTGGAGGAGGCCGTGTGGAGGCCCTACTGACTAGCTAAGTTAGAACTATTTCCTGGCTGTTA
CGCGTCTTCGCGGGTACTACTGACGGGCTTGTTAAACAGTGAACCGCCCGCCCCACGACCCGCAGCGCCC
GACCGAAAGGAGCGCACGACCCCATGCATCGAACAAAAGAAAAGGGGGGACTGGAAGGGCTAATTCACTC
CCAACGAAGACAAGATATCATAACTTCGTATAGCATACATTATACGAAGTTATCGTCTAGCTGGTCCGGA
CTGTACTGGGTCTCTCTGGTTAGACCAGATCTGAGCCTGGGAGCTCTCTGGCTAACTAGGGAACCCACTG
CTTAAGCCTCAATAAAGCTTGCCTTGAGTGCTTCAAGTAGTGTGTGCCCGTCTGTTGTGTGACTCTGGTA
ACTAGAGATCCCTCAGACCCTTTTAGTCAGTGTGGAAAATCTCTAGCAGGGCCCGTTTAAACCCGCTGAT
CAGCCTCGACTGTGCCTTCTAGTTGCCAGCCATCTGTTGTTTGCCCCTCCCCCGTGCCTTCCTTGACCCT
GGAAGGTGCCACTCCCACTGTCCTTTCCTAATAAAATGAGGAAATTGCATCGCATTGTCTGAGTAGGTGT
CATTCTATTCTGGGGGGTGGGGTGGGGCAGGACAGCAAGGGGGAGGATTGGGAAGACAATAGCAGGCATG
CTGGGGATGCGGTGGGCTCTATGGCTTCTGAGGCGGAAAGAACCAGCTGGGGCTCTAGGGGGTATCCCC
[124 nt withheld, positions 9100-9223]
C
[91 nt withheld, positions 9225-9315]
A
[49 nt withheld, positions 9317-9365]
CCTTTGACGTTGGAGTCCACGTTCTTT
[37 nt withheld, positions 9393-9429]
ACCCTATCTCGGTCTATTCTTTTGATTTATAAGGGATTTTGCCGATTTCGGCCTATTGGTTAAAAAATGA
GCTGATTTAACAAAAATTTAACGCGAATTAATTCTGTGGAATGTGTGTCAGTTAGGGTGTGGAAAGTCCC
CAGGCTCCCCAGCAGGCAGAAGTATGCAAAGCATGCATCTCAATTAGTCAGCAACCAGGTGTGGAAAGTC
CCCAGGCTCCCCAGCAGGCAGAAGTATGCAAAGCATGCATCTCAATTAGTCAGCAACCATAGTCCCGCCC
CTAACTCCGCCCATCCCGCCCCTAACTCCGCCCAGTTCCGCCCATTCTCCGCCCCATGGCTGACTAATTT
TTTTTATTTATGCAGAGGCCGAGGCCGCCTCTGCCTCTGAGCTATTCCAGAAGTAGTGAGGAGGCTTTTT
TGGAGGCCTAGGCTTTTGCAAAAAGCTCCCGGGAGCTTGTATATCCATTTTCGGATCTGATCAGCACGTG
TTGACAATTAATCATCGGCATAGTATATCGGCATAGTATAATACGACAAGGTGAGGAACTAAACCATGGC
CAAGTTGACCAGTGCCGTTCCGGTGCTCACCGCGCGCGACGTCGCCGGAGCGGTCGAGTTCTGGACCGAC
CGGCTCGGGTTCTCCCGGGACTTCGTGGAGGACGACTTCGCCGGTGTGGTCCGGGACGACGTGACCCTGT
TCATCAGCGCGGTCCAGGACCAGGTGGTGCCGGACAACACCCTGGCCTGGGTGTGGGTGCGCGGCCTGGA
CGAGCTGTACGCCGAGTGGTCGGAGGTCGTGTCCACGAACTTCCGGGACGCCTCCGGGCCGGCCATGACC
GAGATCGGCGAGCAGCCGTGGGGGCGGGAGTTCGCCCTGCGCGACCCGGCCGGCAACTGCGTGCACTTCG
TGGCCGAGGAGCAGGACTGACACGTGCTACGAGATTTCGATTCCACCGCCGCCTTCTATGAAAGGTTGGG
CTTCGGAATCGTTTTCCGGGACGCCGGCTGGATGATCCTCCAGCGCGGGGATCTCATGCTGGAGTTCTTC
GCCCACCCCAACTTGTTTATTGCAGCTTATAATGGTTACAAATAAAGCAATAGCATCACAAATTTCACAA
ATAAAGCATTTTTTTCACTGCATTCTAGTTGTGGTTTGTCCAAACTCATCAATGTATCTTATCATGTCTG
TATACCGTCGACCTCTAGCTAGAGCTTGGCGTAATCATGGTCATAGCTGTTTCCTGTGTGAAATTGTTAT
CCGCTCACAATTCCACACAACATACGAGCCGGAAGCATAAAGTGTAAAGCCTGGGGTGCCTAATGAGTGA
GCTAACTCACATTAATTGCGTTGCGCTCACTGCCCGCTTTCCAGTCGGGAAACCTGTCGTGCCAGCTGCA
TTAATGAATCGGCCAACGCGCGGGGAGAGGCGGTTT
